Addgene plasmid #218755: pAAV-hSyn-ConVERGD-CoffFon-TVA(mChr)-W3SL
Purpose: Provides NOT intersectional (Flp NOT Cre) expression of TVA-mCherry
Depositing lab: Lindsay Schwarz. Depositing organization: St. Jude Children's Research Hospital. Publication: A Novel Single Vector Intersectional AAV Strategy for Interrogating Cellular Diversity and Brain Function. Hughes AC, Pollard BG, Xu B, Gammons JW, Chapman P, Bikoff JB, Schwarz LA. bioRxiv. 2023 Feb 8:2023.02.07.527312. doi: 10.1101/2023.02.07.527312. Preprint. PubMed 36798174.
Backbone
  Vector backbone: pAAV
  Backbone manufacturer: Azenta Life Sciences
  Vector type: AAV
Growth in bacteria
  Bacterial resistance: Ampicillin, 100 μg/mL
  Growth temperature: 30°C
  Growth strain: NEB Stable
  Copy number: Low Copy
Gene/Insert
  Gene/Insert name: TVA-mCherry
  Species: Synthetic
  Promoter: hSyn
  Tag / fusion protein: mCherry (C terminal on insert)
  Cloning method: Other
Terms and licenses: Academic/Nonprofit Terms; Industry Terms: Not Available to Industry
Depositor comments: Please visit https://doi.org/10.1101/2023.02.07.527312 for bioRxiv preprint.
How to cite: pAAV-hSyn-ConVERGD-CoffFon-TVA(mChr)-W3SL was a gift from Lindsay Schwarz (Addgene plasmid # 218755 ; http://n2t.net/addgene:218755 ; RRID:Addgene_218755)
