[The description below was written by a language model from this plasmid's Addgene catalogue record and pLannotate feature annotations shown in this document.]
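Description:
pAAV-hSyn-ConVERGD-CoffFon-TVA(mChr)-W3SL is an AAV transfer plasmid built on a pAAV backbone for packaging a single recombinant AAV genome that gives "Flp NOT Cre" intersectional expression of TVA-mCherry in neurons. In bacteria it is carried by a ColE1/pUC-type origin and selected with ampicillin through the bla gene. The catalogue lists it as low copy and grown in a recombination-deficient stable strain, as is usual for ITR-containing plasmids. The annotation also picks up backbone remnants (lac promoter/operator and fragments of lacI, lacZα, bom and rop) that play no role in the payload. One AAV2 ITR is annotated in full, while the other is detected only as short fragments.

Between the ITRs, the human synapsin I promoter lies on the minus strand, whereas the TVA coding sequence (annotated from the quail receptor for subgroup A avian sarcoma/leukosis virus) and its C-terminal mCherry fusion lie on the plus strand. The payload therefore starts inverted relative to the promoter. A pair of oppositely oriented minimal FRT sites brackets this region, so Flp can invert it into the sense orientation. Between the promoter and the coding sequence sit β-globin intron fragments flanking a hammerhead ribozyme, which is enclosed by opposing loxN and lox2272 pairs in a DIO-like arrangement. Cre action on these sites presumably reorients the ribozyme so that it cleaves the transcript and shuts off expression, although the record does not spell out this mechanism. The fragmentary WPRE and SV40 poly(A) annotations correspond to the compact W3SL 3′ element, which saves packaging capacity. TVA expression renders cells susceptible to EnvA-pseudotyped viruses, so the construct suits restricting such infection to Flp-positive, Cre-negative neurons, with mCherry marking them.
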