Features (pLannotate 1.2.2; 29 found; start..end, strand, type, name):
    916..1504    +  rep_origin     ori: high-copy-number ColE1/pMB1/pBR322/pUC origin of replication
   1687..1779    +  CDS            lacI (fragment): lac repressor; lacI; The lac repressor binds to the lac operator to inhibit transcription in E. coli. This inhibition can be relieved by adding lactose or isopropyl-β-D-thiogalactopyranoside (IPTG).
   1792..1813    +  protein_bind   CAP binding site: CAP binding activates transcription in the presence of cAMP. E. coli catabolite activator protein
   1828..1858    +  promoter       lac promoter: promoter for the E. coli lac operon
   1866..1882    +  protein_bind   lac operator: The lac repressor binds to the lac operator to inhibit transcription in E. coli. This inhibition can be relieved by adding lactose or isopropyl-β-D-thiogalactopyranoside (IPTG). lac repressor encoded by lacI
   1946..2086    -  repeat_region  AAV2 ITR: inverted terminal repeat of adeno-associated virus serotype 2 inverted
   2172..2239    +  polyA_signal   SV40 poly(A) signal (fragment): SV40 polyadenylation signal
   2243..2286    +  polyA_signal   SV40 poly(A) signal (fragment): SV40 polyadenylation signal
   2285..2369    -  misc_feature   WPRE (fragment): woodchuck hepatitis virus posttranscriptional regulatory element
   2375..2532    -  misc_feature   WPRE (fragment): woodchuck hepatitis virus posttranscriptional regulatory element
   2667..2700    +  protein_bind   FRT (minimal): supports FLP-mediated excision but not integration (Turan and Bode, 2011) FLP recombinase from the Saccharomyces cerevisiae 2μ plasmid
   2725..3153    +  CDS            RSVR_COTJA (fragment): Experimental evidence at protein level: Swiss-Prot protein existence level 1. Responsible for susceptibility to the retrovirus subgroup A Rous sarcoma virus. From Coturnix japonica (Japanese quail) (Coturnix coturnix japonica).
   3162..3869    +  CDS            mCherry: monomeric derivative of DsRed fluorescent protein (Shaner et al., 2004) mammalian codon-optimized
   3891..3924    +  protein_bind   loxN: Cre-mediated recombination occurs in the 8-bp core sequence (GTATACCT). loxN sites are compatible with each other, but incompatible with loxP or lox2272 sites. Cre recombinase
   3925..3974    +  intron         β-globin intron (fragment): internally truncated intron from human β-globin
   3975..4008    +  protein_bind   lox2272: Cre-mediated recombination occurs in the 8-bp core sequence (GGATACTT). lox2272 sites are compatible with each other, but incompatible with loxP or loxN sites (Lee and Saito, 1988). Cre recombinase
   4010..4059    -  ncRNA          Hammerhead 1: Accession: RF00163 - Hammerhead ribozyme (type I)
   4101..4134    -  protein_bind   loxN: Cre-mediated recombination occurs in the 8-bp core sequence (GTATACCT). loxN sites are compatible with each other, but incompatible with loxP or lox2272 sites. Cre recombinase
   4185..4218    -  protein_bind   lox2272: Cre-mediated recombination occurs in the 8-bp core sequence (GGATACTT). lox2272 sites are compatible with each other, but incompatible with loxP or loxN sites (Lee and Saito, 1988). Cre recombinase
   4265..4314    +  intron         β-globin intron (fragment): internally truncated intron from human β-globin
   4315..4348    -  protein_bind   FRT (minimal): supports FLP-mediated excision but not integration (Turan and Bode, 2011) FLP recombinase from the Saccharomyces cerevisiae 2μ plasmid
   4361..4808    -  promoter       hSyn promoter: human synapsin I promoter; confers neuron-specific expression (Kügler et al., 2003)
   4877..4904    -  repeat_region  AAV2 ITR (fragment): inverted terminal repeat of adeno-associated virus serotype 2 inverted
   4933..4960    -  repeat_region  AAV2 ITR (fragment): inverted terminal repeat of adeno-associated virus serotype 2 inverted
   4993..5150    +  CDS            lacZα (fragment): LacZα fragment of β-galactosidase; lacZ fragment
   5156..5255    -  misc_feature   bom (fragment): basis of mobility region from pBR322
   5357..5392    -  CDS            rop (fragment): Rop protein, which maintains plasmids at low copy number; rop
   5487..5591    +  promoter       AmpR promoter: bla
   5592..745     +  CDS            AmpR (across the origin): β-lactamase; bla; confers resistance to ampicillin, carbenicillin, and related antibiotics
>Addgene plasmid #218755 | pAAV-hSyn-ConVERGD-CoffFon-TVA(mChr)-W3SL | addgene full sequence | sequence record 432145 | Addgene NGS Result
TGCACGAGTGGGTTACATCGAACTGGATCTCAACAGCGGTAAGATCCTTGAGAGTTTTCGCCCCGAAGAA
CGTTTTCCAATGATGAGCACTTTTAAAGTTCTGCTATGTGGCGCGGTATTATCCCGTATTGACGCCGGGC
AAGAGCAACTCGGTCGCCGCATACACTATTCTCAGAATGACTTGGTTGAGTACTCACCAGTCACAGAAAA
GCATCTTACGGATGGCATGACAGTAAGAGAATTATGCAGTGCTGCCATAACCATGAGTGATAACACTGCG
GCCAACTTACTTCTGACAACGATCGGAGGACCGAAGGAGCTAACCGCTTTTTTGCACAACATGGGGGATC
ATGTAACTCGCCTTGATCGTTGGGAACCGGAGCTGAATGAAGCCATACCAAACGACGAGCGTGACACCAC
GATGCCTGTAGCAATGGCAACAACGTTGCGCAAACTATTAACTGGCGAACTACTTACTCTAGCTTCCCGG
CAACAATTAATAGACTGGATGGAGGCGGATAAAGTTGCAGGACCACTTCTGCGCTCGGCCCTTCCGGCTG
GCTGGTTTATTGCTGATAAATCTGGAGCCGGTGAGCGTGGTTCTCGCGGTATCATTGCAGCACTGGGGCC
AGATGGTAAGCCCTCCCGTATCGTAGTTATCTACACGACGGGGAGTCAGGCAACTATGGATGAACGAAAT
AGACAGATCGCTGAGATAGGTGCCTCACTGATTAAGCATTGGTAACTGTCAGACCAAGTTTACTCATATA
TACTTTAGATTGATTTAAAACTTCATTTTTAATTTAAAAGGATCTAGGTGAAGATCCTTTTTGATAATCT
CATGACCAAAATCCCTTAACGTGAGTTTTCGTTCCACTGAGCGTCAGACCCCGTAGAAAAGATCAAAGGA
TCTTCTTGAGATCCTTTTTTTCTGCGCGTAATCTGCTGCTTGCAAACAAAAAAACCACCGCTACCAGCGG
TGGTTTGTTTGCCGGATCAAGAGCTACCAACTCTTTTTCCGAAGGTAACTGGCTTCAGCAGAGCGCAGAT
ACCAAATACTGTTCTTCTAGTGTAGCCGTAGTTAGGCCACCACTTCAAGAACTCTGTAGCACCGCCTACA
TACCTCGCTCTGCTAATCCTGTTACCAGTGGCTGCTGCCAGTGGCGATAAGTCGTGTCTTACCGGGTTGG
ACTCAAGACGATAGTTACCGGATAAGGCGCAGCGGTCGGGCTGAACGGGGGGTTCGTGCACACAGCCCAG
CTTGGAGCGAACGACCTACACCGAACTGAGATACCTACAGCGTGAGCTATGAGAAAGCGCCACGCTTCCC
GAAGGGAGAAAGGCGGACAGGTATCCGGTAAGCGGCAGGGTCGGAACAGGAGAGCGCACGAGGGAGCTTC
CAGGGGGAAACGCCTGGTATCTTTATAGTCCTGTCGGGTTTCGCCACCTCTGACTTGAGCGTCGATTTTT
GTGATGCTCGTCAGGGGGGCGGAGCCTATGGAAAAACGCCAGCAACGCGGCCTTTTTACGGTTCCTGGCC
TTTTGCTGGCCTTTTGCTCACATGTTCTTTCCTGCGTTATCCCCTGATTCTGTGGATAACCGTATTACCG
CCTTTGAGTGAGCTGATACCGCTCGCCGCAGCCGAACGACCGAGCGCAGCGAGTCAGTGAGCGAGGAAGC
GGAAGAGCGCCCAATACGCAAACCGCCTCTCCCCGCGCGTTGGCCGATTCATTAATGCAGCTGGCACGAC
AGGTTTCCCGACTGGAAAGCGGGCAGTGAGCGCAACGCAATTAATGTGAGTTAGCTCACTCATTAGGCAC
CCCAGGCTTTACACTTTATGCTTCCGGCTCGTATGTTGTGTGGAATTGTGAGCGGATAACAATTTCACAC
AGGAAACAGCTATGACCATGATTACGCCAAGCTCGGCGCGCCATTGGGATCCAATCCTGCAGGCAGCTGC
GCGCTCGCTCGCTCACTGAGGCCGCCCGGGCAAAGCCCGGGCGTCGGGCGACCTTTGGTCGCCCGGCCTC
AGTGAGCGAGCGAGCGCGCAGAGAGGGAGTGGCCAACTCCATCACTAGGGGTTCCTGGAGCTCCGGTTAC
CGGCCGCTTTAAAAAACCTCCCACATCTCCCCCTGAACCTGAAACATAAAATGAATGCAATTGTTGTTGT
TAACTTGTTTATTGCAGCTTATAATGGTTACAAATAAAGCAATAGCATCACAAATTTCACAAATAAAGCT
AGATGGTTACAAATAAAGCAATAGCATCACAAATTTCACAAATAAACACCACGGAATTGTCAGTGCCCAA
CAGCCGAGCCCCTGTCCAGCAGCGGGCAAGGCAGGCGGCGATGAGTTCCGCCGTGGCAAGAACTAACCAG
GATTTATACAAGGAGGAGAAAATGAAAGCCATACGGGAAGCAATAGCATGATACAAAGGCATTAAAGCAG
CGTATCCACATAGCGTAAAAGGAGCAACATAGTTAAGAATACCAGTCAATCTTTCACAAATTTTGTAATC
CAGAGGTTGATTATCTCGGGCATCGAATATCGAATCGGCTAAGCTCTAGAAAGCTTCGTACGGAAGTTCC
TATTCTTCAAAAGGTATAGGAACTTCTAGCTGGAGCAATCTACTAGCTGCTGATGTATTACAAGATTGTC
TGCTTAGAAGTTCCTATTCTCTAGAAAGTATAGGAACTTCCTCGAGACCGGTACTAGTGCCACCATGGCG
CGGCTGCTGCCCGCGCTGCTGCTGCTGCTGCTGCCCGGTAACGTGACCGGTAACGGGTCCGGTAACGGTT
CTTTGTCCCGTTGCCCCCCCGGTCAGTTCCGCTGCTCGGAGCCGCCCGGTGCCCACGGGGAGTGTTACCC
GCAGGACTGGCTGTGCGACGGACACCCCGACTGCGACGACGGGCGGGACGAGTGGGGCTGCGGGACCAGC
GCGATCCCCGCGGTGCCCACGGACAACGGCACAGAGGCTCCCACTGCCCCTGCTCCTGGACGTGCTCTGC
CAGCCAGGAATCACGGCCGCATGTGGATGCTGATCACTGCAGTGCTCCTGTGCTGCCTGGTAGCTGTGGG
TGGTATCGCTGCATGGGGGAAGTCCAAAGCAAAAAGCAGGTCTGACATCTTCAGTCTTGAAAGCGCATCC
AAGGGGGGTGGGGTGAGCAAGGGCGAGGAGGATAACATGGCCATCATCAAGGAGTTCATGCGCTTCAAGG
TGCACATGGAGGGCTCCGTGAACGGCCACGAGTTCGAGATCGAGGGCGAGGGCGAGGGCCGCCCCTACGA
GGGCACCCAGACCGCCAAGCTGAAGGTGACCAAGGGTGGCCCCCTGCCCTTCGCCTGGGACATCCTGTCC
CCTCAGTTCATGTACGGCTCCAAGGCCTACGTGAAGCACCCCGCCGACATCCCCGACTACTTGAAGCTGT
CCTTCCCCGAGGGCTTCAAGTGGGAGCGCGTGATGAACTTCGAGGACGGCGGCGTGGTGACCGTGACCCA
GGACTCCTCCCTGCAGGACGGCGAGTTCATCTACAAGGTGAAGCTGCGCGGCACCAACTTCCCCTCCGAC
GGCCCCGTAATGCAGAAGAAGACCATGGGCTGGGAGGCCTCCTCCGAGCGGATGTACCCCGAGGACGGCG
CCCTGAAGGGCGAGATCAAGCAGAGGCTGAAGCTGAAGGACGGCGGCCACTACGACGCTGAGGTCAAGAC
CACCTACAAGGCCAAGAAGCCCGTGCAGCTGCCCGGCGCCTACAACGTCAACATCAAGTTGGACATCACC
TCCCACAACGAGGACTACACCATCGTGGAACAGTACGAACGCGCCGAGGGCCGCCACTCCACCGGCGGCA
TGGACGAGCTGTACAAGTAAGCATGCACATGCATGAATTCATAACTTCGTATAGTATACCTTATACGAAG
TTATTCTTTGCACCTATCTAAAGAATAACAGTGATAATTTCTGGGTTAAGGCAAATAACTTCGTATAGGA
TACTTTATACGAAGTTATAAAAACAAAAAGAAAAGCGCGTTTCGTCCTATTTGGGACTCGTCAGCTGGAT
GTACGCGTTTCCGCGAATCCAGGACGCGCAAAGAAAGAAAATAACTTCGTATAAGGTATACTATACGAAG
TTATTAAGCGCAGCTAGAGGTAATACAACAATCTTTTCAAATTGCTCCAGCTACATAACTTCGTATAAAG
TATCCTATACGAAGTTATCTTAAGGTCGACGAAGTTCCTATACCTTTTGAAGAATAGGAACTTCTAAGAG
GTTTCATATTGCTAATAGCAGCTACAATCCAGCTACCATTCTGCGAAGTTCCTATACTTTCTAGAGAATA
GGAACTTCGCTAGCGGTACCCTGCGCTCTCAGGCACGACACGACTCCTCCGCTGCCCACCGCAGACTGAG
GCAGCGCTGAGTCGCCGGCGCCGCAGCGCAGATGGTCGCGCCCGTGCCCCCCTATCTCGCGCCTCGCGTG
GTGCGGTCCGGCTGGGCCGGCGGCGGCGCGGACGCGACCAAGGTGGCCGGGAAGGGGAGTTTGCGGGGGA
CCGGCGAGTGACGTCAGCGCGCCTTCAGTGCTGAGGCGGCGGTGGCGCGCGCCGCCAGGCGGGGGCGAAG
GCACTGTCCGCGGTGCTGAAGCTGGCAGTGCGCACGCGCCTCGCCGCATCCTGTTTCCCCTCCCCCTCTC
TGATAGGGGATGCGCAATTTGGGGAATGGGGGTTGGGTGCTTGTCCAGTGGGTCGGGGTCGGTCGTCAGG
TAGGCACCCCCACCCCGCCTCATCCTGGTCCTAAAACCCACTTGCACTGCGATCGCGGGCCCGTGCAGCA
TCTGCGGCCGCAGGAACCCCTAGTGATGGAGTTGGCCACTCCCTCTCTGCGCGCTCGCTCGCTCACTGAG
GCCGGGCGACCAAAGGTCGCCCGACGCCCGGGCGGCCTCAGTGAGCGAGCGAGCGCGCAGCTGCCTGCAG
GATTGGATCCCAATACGCGTCAATTCACTGGCCGTCGTTTTACAACGTCGTGACTGGGAAAACCCTGGCG
TTACCCAACTTAATCGCCTTGCAGCACATCCCCCTTTCGCCAGCTGGCGTAATAGCGAAGAGGCCCGCAC
CGATCGCCCTTCCCAACAGTTGCGCAGCCTGAATGGCGAATGGCGCCTGATGCGGTATTTTCTCCTTACG
CATCTGTGCGGTATTTCACACCGCATATGGTGCACTCTCAGTACAATCTGCTCTGATGCCGCATAGTTAA
GCCAGCCCCGACACCCGCCAACACCCGCTGACGCGCCCTGACGGGCTTGTCTGCTCCCGGCATCCGCTTA
CAGACAAGCTGTGACAGTCTCCGGGAGCTGCATGTGTCAGAGGTTTTCACCGTCATCACCGAAACGCGCG
AGACAAAAGGGCCTCGTGATACGCCTATTTTTATAGGTTAATGTCATGATAATAATGGTTTCTTAGACGT
CAGGTGGCACTTTTCGGGGAAATGTGCGCGGAACCCCTATTTGTTTATTTTTCTAAATACATTCAAATAT
GTATCCGCTCATGAGACAATAACCCTGATAAATGCTTCAATAATATTGAAAAAGGAAGAGTATGAGTATT
CAACATTTCCGTGTCGCCCTTATTCCCTTTTTTGCGGCATTTTGCCTTCCTGTTTTTGCTCACCCAGAAA
CGCTGGTGAAAGTAAAAGATGCTGAAGATCAGTTGGG
